>Addgene plasmid #239886 | LLP964 | addgene full sequence | sequence record 490738 | Addgene NGS Result
TGTTTGAACGATCCTCGAGTTACACGGCGATCTTTCCGCCCTTCTTGGCCTTTATGAGGATCTCTCTGAT
TTTTCTTGCGTCGAGTTTTCCGGTAAGACCTTTCGGTACTTCGTCCACAAACACAACTCCTCCGCGCAAC
TTTTTCGCGGTTGTTACTTGACTGGCGACGTAATCCACGATCTCTTTTTCCGTCATCGTCTTTCCGTGCT
CCAAAACAACAACGGCGGCGGGAAGTTCACCGGCGTCATCGTCGGGAAGACCTGCGACACCTGCGTCGAA
GATGTTGGGGTGTTGGAGCAAGATGGATTCCAATTCAGCGGGAGCCACCTGATAGCCTTTGTACTTAATC
AGAGACTTCAGGCGGTCAACGATGAAGAAGTGTTCGTCTTCGTCCCAGTAAGCTATGTCTCCAGAATGTA
GCCATCCATCCTTGTCAATCAAGGCGTTGGTCGCTTCCGGATTGTTTACATAACCGGACATAATCATAGG
ACCTCTCACACACAGTTCGCCTCTTTGATTAACGCCCAGCGTTTTCCCGGTATCCAGATCCACAACCTTC
GCTTCAAAAAATGGAACAACTTTACCGACCGCGCCCGGTTTATCATCCCCCTCGGGTGTAATCAGAATAG
CTGATGTAGTCTCAGTGAGCCCATATCCTTGCCTGATACCTGGCAGATGGAACCTCTTGGCAACCGCTTC
CCCGACTTCCTTAGAGAGGGGAGCGCCACCAGAAGCAATTTCGTGTAAATTAGATAAATCGTATTTGTCA
ATCAGAGTGCTTTTGGCGAAGAAGGAGAATAGGGTTGGCACCAGCAGCGCACTTTGAATCTTGTAATCCT
GAAGGCTCCTCAGAAACAGCTCTTCTTCAAATCTATACATTAAGACGACTCGAAATCCACATATCAAATA
TCCGAGTGTAGTAAACATTCCAAAACCGTGATGGAATGGAACAACACTTAAAATCGCAGTATCCGGAATG
ATTTGATTGCCAAAAATAGGATCTCTGGCATGCGAGAATCTCACGCAGGCAGTTCTATGAGGCAGAGCGA
CACCTTTAGGCAGACCAGTAGATCCAGAGGAGTTCATGATCAGTGCAATTGTCTTGTCCCTATCGAAGGA
CTCTGGCACAAAATCGTATTCATTAAAACCGGGAGGTAGATGAGATGTGACGAACGTGTACATCGACTGA
AATCCCTGGTAATCCGTTTTAGAATCCATGATAATAATTTTTTGGATGATTGGGAGCTTTTTTTGCACGT
TCAAAATTTTTTGCAACCCCTTTTTGGAAACGAACACCACGGTAGGCTGCGAAATGCCCATACTGTTGAG
CAATTCACGTTCATTATAAATGTCGTTCGCGGGCGCAACTGCAACTCCGATAAATAACGCGCCCAACACC
GGCATAAAGAATTGAAGAGAGTTTTCACTGCATACGACGATTCTGTGATTTGTATTCAGCCCATATCGTT
TCATAGCTTCTGCCAACCGAACGGACATTTCGAAGTACTCAGCGTAAGTGATGTCCACCTCGATATGTGC
ATCTGTAAAAGCAATTGTTCCAGGAACCAGGGCGTATCTCTTCATAGCCTGCACATCAACAAATTTTGGT
CATATATTAGAAAAGTTATAAATTAAAATATACACACTTATAAACTACAGAAAAGCAATTGCTATATACT
ACATTCTTTTATTTTGAAAAAAATATTTGAAATATTATATTACTACTAATTAATGATAATTATTATATAT
ATATCAAAGGTAGAAGCAGAAACTTACCTTATGCAGTTGCTCTCCAGCGGTTCCATCTTCCAGCGGATAG
AATGGCGCCGGGCCTTTCTTTATGTTTTTGGCGTCTTCCATCCATGGACTCTAATTGGATACCGAGGGGA
ATTTATGGAACGTCAGTGGAGCATTTTTGACAAGAAATATTTGCTAGCTGATAGTGACCTTAGGCGACTT
TTGAACGCGCAATAATGGTTTCTGACGTATGTGCTTAGCTCATTAAACTCCAGAAACCCGCGGCTCAGTG
GCTCCTTCAACGTTGCGGTTCTCTAGAGAGCGCTAGAGAAATGTTCTGGCACCTGCACTTGCACTGGGGA
CAGCCTATTTTGCTAGTTTGTTTTGTTTCGTTTTGTTTTGATGGAGAGCGTATGTTAGTACTATCGATTC
ACACAAAAAACCAACACACAGATGTAATGAAAATAAAGATATTTTATTACTAGTAGGTCACTGGATTTTG
GTTTTAGGAATTAGAAATTTTATTGATAGAAGTATTTTACAAATACAAATACATACTAAGGGTTTCTTAT
ATGCTCAACACATGAGCGAAACCCTATAAGAACCCTAATTCCCTTATCTGGGAACTACTCACACATTATT
CTGGAGAAAAATAGAGAGAGATAGATTTGTAGAGAGAGACTGGTGATTTTTGCGGACTCTAGCATGGCCG
GGTACCTTAAGAACCAACACAACCTGGCGTTTCCACTGTGCATACCTCAGACTGGGAGCTTGTTGACGTT
ACTTCAGAAGCATCAGATCGAGAACCCTGCTCGTTTTTGAGCACTCTTTCAACAAAAGACTTAATATACT
TTCCCATCTCATCAGGAGCATCTTCTTGTGAGAAATGCAATCCTTTCACCTTAACGAACTCGGTGTTTGG
AAATTTCTTTGCACCTTCAACTATAGCATTACTGAAAAATCCTGGATCTGACTCGATGAACATCTTAGGC
AAATCATCTGATGCCCTAAGGTAAGCGTTATAATTTCTCACGATCTGCACAACATCAGGTTTACCTCCCT
TAACTAATGGTATTTCCCTAGGCCAACTGAGTGTTGGCCTTCTAACCTCTCCTTTTTCCTTGAAAGGTTC
GAGATATGCAGCAAACTCTTCTGGTTCCAATTTTCTCATAATCTTTGAAGGAAGCATAGTTTCCACGAAA
AAGTTATTTTCGAGAACCATCTTTTCTCCCTCTTCAGACTTGATCAAAGCAATATCCTCTTCAATATCTG
GCCACTCATCCCAAGATTCTATCACATCCACAACACTCTCTGCATGAACTATAGCTTTGATCTTATCTTG
GTGTTCGTATGAGTAATGGAATGCCAAGCAAGCACCCCAATCGTGTCCAACGAAAATAATCTTCTTAGGT
AAGTTGAGAAGTTCGAACCAAGCTGTGAGGTACTTATAATGATCCAAAAGTCTGTAAGAACCATTTCCAG
ATTTACCAGACTTTCCCATTCCGATAAGATCTGGGATAATACACCTAGCCACTGGTTCAATGTGAGGCAC
AACATGTCTCCACAAATATGAAGATGCAGCGTTTCCGTGAAGAAAGATAACTGCATTCTCAGCGTGCTTT
TCTGAATCGTAGTAATTAATGAAAGAATCAAGCACGTTCATCTGTTTACATCTTGCCCACCATTGTGGAC
CAGTTATCATTCTTTTTCTCTGCACATCAACAAATTTTGGTCATATATTAGAAAAGTTATAAATTAAAAT
ATACACACTTATAAACTACAGAAAAGCAATTGCTATATACTACATTCTTTTATTTTGAAAAAAATATTTG
AAATATTATATTACTACTAATTAATGATAATTATTATATATATATCAAAGGTAGAAGCAGAAACTTACCT
GCTCAGGATCATACACCTTTGAAGTCATCTGCAGTTATGTCGACGGATCCGGTCGCTTATTGATTGTTTT
CTCTCTCCGATGGATGCGAATAAACGAAAATCGAAGGTTGCGGGAGAGAGACGCAGCGACGAGGGGATTC
CCAACATGTTCCTGATGAGGTATATTTATAGTCCACCGCTGGATCGGATGTCTTCAGGTAAATTTACAAT
TCTCGGTAAATTACAATTTTGGGCTTTAACTGTTTCCAATTTTCTATTTTTTACCCTTTCCTTTTTTTTA
AATAAAGGAAATAAATCTGAACCGACGCTTAATGAGCCGGGTTTGGTCCAACGGGTGGGGATTCGAGTGT
TGGAACGCGTTCGGAATTCGGCATGATCAAGCTTGTACCCAATTCGCCCTATAGTGAGTCGTATTACAAT
TCACTGGCCGTCGTTTTACAACGTCGTGACTGGGAAAACCCTGGCGTTACCCAACTTAATCGCCTTGCAG
CACATCCCCCTTTCGCCAGCTGGCGTAATAGCGAAGAGGCCCGCACCGATCGCCCTTCCCAACAGTTGCG
CAGCCTGAATGGCGAATGGG
[124 nt withheld, positions 4221-4344]
C
[91 nt withheld, positions 4346-4436]
A
[49 nt withheld, positions 4438-4486]
CCTTTGACGTTGGAGTCCACGTTCTTT
[37 nt withheld, positions 4514-4550]
ACCCTATCTCGGTCTATTCTTTTGATTTATAAGGGATTTTGCCGATTTCGGCCTATTGGTTAAAAAATGA
GCTGATTTAACAAAAATTTAACGCGAATTTTAACAAAATATTAACGCTTACAATTTAGGTGGCACTTTTC
GGGGAAATGTGCGCGGAACCCCTATTTGTTTATTTTTCTAAATACATTCAAATATGTATCCGCTCATGAG
ACAATAACCCTGATAAATGCTTCAATAATATTGAAAAAGGAAGAGTATGAGTATTCAACATTTCCGTGTC
GCCCTTATTCCCTTTTTTGCGGCATTTTGCCTTCCTGTTTTTGCTCACCCAGAAACGCTGGTGAAAGTAA
AAGATGCTGAAGATCAGTTGGGTGCACGAGTGGGTTACATCGAACTGGATCTCAACAGCGGTAAGATCCT
TGAGAGTTTTCGCCCCGAAGAACGTTTTCCAATGATGAGCACTTTTAAAGTTCTGCTATGTGGCGCGGTA
TTATCCCGTATTGACGCCGGGCAAGAGCAACTCGGTCGCCGCATACACTATTCTCAGAATGACTTGGTTG
AGTACTCACCAGTCACAGAAAAGCATCTTACGGATGGCATGACAGTAAGAGAATTATGCAGTGCTGCCAT
AACCATGAGTGATAACACTGCGGCCAACTTACTTCTGACAACGATCGGAGGACCGAAGGAGCTAACCGCT
TTTTTGCACAACATGGGGGATCATGTAACTCGCCTTGATCGTTGGGAACCGGAGCTGAATGAAGCCATAC
CAAACGACGAGCGTGACACCACGATGCCTGTAGCAATGGCAACAACGTTGCGCAAACTATTAACTGGCGA
ACTACTTACTCTAGCTTCCCGGCAACAATTAATAGACTGGATGGAGGCGGATAAAGTTGCAGGACCACTT
CTGCGCTCGGCCCTTCCGGCTGGCTGGTTTATTGCTGATAAATCTGGAGCCGGTGAGCGTGGGTCTCGCG
GTATCATTGCAGCACTGGGGCCAGATGGTAAGCCCTCCCGTATCGTAGTTATCTACACGACGGGGAGTCA
GGCAACTATGGATGAACGAAATAGACAGATCGCTGAGATAGGTGCCTCACTGATTAAGCATTGGTAACTG
TCAGACCAAGTTTACTCATATATACTTTAGATTGATTTAAAACTTCATTTTTAATTTAAAAGGATCTAGG
TGAAGATCCTTTTTGATAATCTCATGACCAAAATCCCTTAACGTGAGTTTTCGTTCCACTGAGCGTCAGA
CCCCGTAGAAAAGATCAAAGGATCTTCTTGAGATCCTTTTTTTCTGCGCGTAATCTGCTGCTTGCAAACA
AAAAAACCACCGCTACCAGCGGTGGTTTGTTTGCCGGATCAAGAGCTACCAACTCTTTTTCCGAAGGTAA
CTGGCTTCAGCAGAGCGCAGATACCAAATACTGTTCTTCTAGTGTAGCCGTAGTTAGGCCACCACTTCAA
GAACTCTGTAGCACCGCCTACATACCTCGCTCTGCTAATCCTGTTACCAGTGGCTGCTGCCAGTGGCGAT
AAGTCGTGTCTTACCGGGTTGGACTCAAGACGATAGTTACCGGATAAGGCGCAGCGGTCGGGCTGAACGG
GGGGTTCGTGCACACAGCCCAGCTTGGAGCGAACGACCTACACCGAACTGAGATACCTACAGCGTGAGCT
ATGAGAAAGCGCCACGCTTCCCGAAGGGAGAAAGGCGGACAGGTATCCGGTAAGCGGCAGGGTCGGAACA
GGAGAGCGCACGAGGGAGCTTCCAGGGGGAAACGCCTGGTATCTTTATAGTCCTGTCGGGTTTCGCCACC
TCTGACTTGAGCGTCGATTTTTGTGATGCTCGTCAGGGGGGCGGAGCCTATGGAAAAACGCCAGCAACGC
GGCCTTTTTACGGTTCCTGGCCTTTTGCTGGCCTTTTGCTCACATGTTCTTTCCTGCGTTATCCCCTGAT
TCTGTGGATAACCGTATTACCGCCTTTGAGTGAGCTGATACCGCTCGCCGCAGCCGAACGACCGAGCGCA
GCGAGTCAGTGAGCGAGGAAGCGGAAGAGCGCCCAATACGCAAACCGCCTCTCCCCGCGCGTTGGCCGAT
TCATTAATGCAGCTGGCACGACAGGTTTCCCGACTGGAAAGCGGGCAGTGAGCGCAACGCAATTAATGTG
AGTTAGCTCACTCATTAGGCACCCCAGGCTTTACACTTTATGCTTCCGGCTCGTATGTTGTGTGGAATTG
TGAGCGGATAACAATTTCACACAGGAAACAGCTATGACCATGATTACGCCAAGCTCGAAATTAACCCTCA
CTAAAGGGAACAAAAGCTGGAGCTCAGAGAAATGTTCTGGCACCTGCACTTGCACTGGGGACAGCCTATT
TTGCTAGTTTGTTTTGTTTCGTTTTGTTTTGATGGAGAGCGTATGTTAGTACTATCGATTCACACAAAAA
ACCAACACACAGATGTAATGAAAATAAAGATATTTTATTGATCTAGTAACATAGATGACACCGCGCGCGA
TAATTTATCCTAGTTTGCGCGCTATATTTTGTTTTCTATCGCGTATTAAATGTATAATTGCGGGACTCTA
ATCATAAAAACCCATCTCATAAATAACGTCATGCATTACATGTTAATTATTACATGCTTAACGTAATTCA
ACAGAAATTATATGATAATCGTCGCAAGACCGGCAACAGGATTCAATCTTAAGAAACTTTATTGCCAAA
Features (pLannotate 1.2.2; 24 found; start..end, strand, type, name):
     20..1590    -  CDS            luciferase (fragment): firefly luciferase; luc+; enhanced luc+ version of the luciferase gene
   1589..1777    -  intron         IV2 intron: modified second intron of the potato ST-LS1 gene (Vancanneyt et al., 1990)
   1777..1861    -  CDS            luciferase (fragment): firefly luciferase; luc+; enhanced luc+ version of the luciferase gene
   1872..2051    -  promoter       NOS promoter: nopaline synthase promoter
   2065..2156    -  misc_feature   pause site: RNA polymerase II transcriptional pause signal from the human α2 globin gene
   2170..2218    -  polyA_signal   poly(A) signal: synthetic polyadenylation signal
   2230..2389    -  polyA_signal   CaMV poly(A) signal (fragment): cauliflower mosaic virus polyadenylation signal
   2466..2540    -  CDS            DREB2A (fragment): DRE2A_ARATH - Also known as ERF045. Experimental evidence at protein level: Swiss-Prot protein existence level 1. Transcriptional activator that binds specifically to the DNA sequence 5'-[AG]CCGAC-3'. Binding to the C-repeat/DRE element mediates high salinity- and dehydration-inducible transcription. From Arabidopsis thaliana (Mouse-ear cress).
   2547..3452    -  CDS            LUCI_RENRE: Experimental evidence at protein level: Swiss-Prot protein existence level 1. Upon binding the substrate, the enzyme catalyzes an oxygenation, producing a very short-lived hydroperoxide that cyclizes into a dioxetanone structure, which collapses, releasing a CO(2) molecule. The spontaneous breakdown of the dioxetanone releases the energy (about 50 kcal/mole) that is necessary to generate the excited state of the coelenteramide product, which is the singlet form of the monoanion. In vivo the product undergoes the process of nonradiative energy transfer to an accessory protein, a green fluoresce
   3450..3638    -  intron         IV2 intron: modified second intron of the potato ST-LS1 gene (Vancanneyt et al., 1990)
   4038..4056    -  promoter       T7 promoter: promoter for bacteriophage T7 RNA polymerase
   4059..4216    +  CDS            lacZα (fragment): LacZα fragment of β-galactosidase; lacZ fragment
   4221..4649    +  rep_origin     f1 ori (sequence partly withheld): f1 bacteriophage origin of replication; arrow indicates direction of (+) strand synthesis
   4702..4806    +  promoter       AmpR promoter: bla
   4807..5667    +  CDS            AmpR: β-lactamase; bla; confers resistance to ampicillin, carbenicillin, and related antibiotics
   5838..6426    +  rep_origin     ori: high-copy-number ColE1/pMB1/pBR322/pUC origin of replication
   6609..6701    +  CDS            lacI (fragment): lac repressor; lacI; The lac repressor binds to the lac operator to inhibit transcription in E. coli. This inhibition can be relieved by adding lactose or isopropyl-β-D-thiogalactopyranoside (IPTG).
   6714..6735    +  protein_bind   CAP binding site: CAP binding activates transcription in the presence of cAMP. E. coli catabolite activator protein
   6750..6780    +  promoter       lac promoter: promoter for the E. coli lac operon
   6788..6804    +  protein_bind   lac operator: The lac repressor binds to the lac operator to inhibit transcription in E. coli. This inhibition can be relieved by adding lactose or isopropyl-β-D-thiogalactopyranoside (IPTG). lac repressor encoded by lacI
   6849..6867    +  promoter       T3 promoter: promoter for bacteriophage T3 RNA polymerase
   6886..6977    -  misc_feature   pause site: RNA polymerase II transcriptional pause signal from the human α2 globin gene
   6991..7039    -  polyA_signal   poly(A) signal: synthetic polyadenylation signal
   7040..13      -  terminator     NOS terminator (across the origin): nopaline synthase terminator and poly(A) signal
