[The description below was written by a language model from this plasmid's Addgene catalogue record and pLannotate feature annotations shown in this document.]
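Description:
LLP964 is a dual-luciferase reporter plasmid built on the pBluescript SK(+) backbone for synthetic biology work in plants. It is propagated in E. coli as a high-copy plasmid through its ColE1/pUC-type origin and selected with ampicillin via the β-lactamase gene. The backbone also retains the f1 phage origin, the lac promoter/operator region with lacZα remnants, and flanking T3 and T7 promoters. No plant selection marker or T-DNA border is annotated, so the plasmid appears suited to direct, transient delivery rather than Agrobacterium-mediated transformation, though the record does not state the delivery route.

The payload consists of two reporter cassettes in the same orientation. The test cassette places Renilla luciferase under TCTP-SynPro-17, an engineered synthetic promoter. This promoter is not itself annotated in the feature table, but presumably lies in the unannotated stretch upstream of the Renilla coding region. The Renilla gene is interrupted by the potato ST-LS1 IV2 intron, which prevents expression in bacteria and restricts activity to eukaryotic cells. It also carries a C-terminal PEST degradation tag; a short match to Arabidopsis DREB2A sits at this position and probably corresponds to that tag. Destabilising the enzyme makes the signal track changes in promoter activity more closely. The cassette ends with a CaMV polyadenylation signal followed by a synthetic poly(A) signal and an RNA polymerase II pause site, which limit read-through into the neighbouring unit. The second cassette expresses intron-containing firefly luciferase (luc+) from the nopaline synthase promoter, with a NOS terminator and the same insulating elements, providing a constitutive internal reference.

The Renilla-to-firefly ratio gives a normalised readout of SynPro-17 promoter activity. The associated publication concerns CRISPRi-based gene circuits for controlling expression in plants.
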