Addgene plasmid #239886: LLP964
Purpose: TCTP-SynPro-17 engineered promoter driving the expression of Renilla luciferase
Depositing lab: Ryan Lister. Depositing organization: University of Western Australia. Publication: CRISPRi-based circuits to control gene expression in plants. Khan MA, Herring G, Zhu JY, Oliva M, Fourie E, Johnston B, Zhang Z, Potter J, Pineda L, Pflueger J, Swain T, Pflueger C, Lloyd JPB, Secco D, Small I, Kidd BN, Lister R. Nat Biotechnol. 2025 Mar;43(3):416-430. doi: 10.1038/s41587-024-02236-w. Epub 2024 May 20. PubMed 38769424.
Backbone
  Vector backbone: pBluescript SK(+)
  Vector type: Synthetic Biology
Growth in bacteria
  Bacterial resistance: Ampicillin, 100 μg/mL
  Growth temperature: 30°C
  Growth strain: DH5alpha
  Copy number: High Copy
Gene/Insert
  Gene/Insert name: TCTP-SynPro-17::Rluc (alt name: Other genes: NOS::Fluc)
  Species: Synthetic
  Mutation: N/A
  Tag / fusion protein: PEST on C-terminus of Rluc (C terminal on insert)
  Cloning method: Restriction Enzyme; 5′ cloning site Unknown (unknown if destroyed)
Terms and licenses: Academic/Nonprofit Terms; Industry Terms: Not Available to Industry
How to cite: LLP964 was a gift from Ryan Lister (Addgene plasmid # 239886 ; http://n2t.net/addgene:239886 ; RRID:Addgene_239886)
